>Addgene plasmid #244716 | CL20_mEGFP_FOidr_164 | addgene full sequence | sequence record 488184 | Addgene NGS Result
AAAAAAAATCTAACCTCAAGTCAAGGCTTTTCTATGGAATAAGGAATGGACAGCAGGGGGCTGTTTCATA
TACTGATGACCTCTTTATAGCCAACCTTTGTTCATGGCAGCCAGCATATGGGCATATGTTGCCAAACTCT
AAACCAAATACTCATTCTGATGTTTTAAATGATTTGCCCTCCCATATGTCCTTCCGAGTGAGAGACACAA
AAAATTCCAACACACTATTGCAATGAAAATAAATTTCCTTTATTAGCCAGAAGTCAGATGCTCAAGGGGC
TTCATGATGTCCCCATAATTTTTGGCAGAGGGAAAAAGATCTGCTAGCTCGAGCAGCTGAAGCTTTATTG
AGGCTTAAGCAGTGGGTTCCCTAGTTAGCCAGAGAGCTCCCAGGCTCAGATCTGGTCTAACCAGAGAGAC
CCAGTACAGGCAAAAAGCAGATCTTGTCTTCTTTGGGAGTGAATTAGCCCTTCCAGTCCCCCCTTTTCTT
TTAAAAAGTGGCTAAGATCTACAGCTGCCTTGTAAGTCATTGGTCTTAAAGGTACCGTAATCTTATCTAG
AACCGGTTCAGTCACGTTCTTCAGGGGTAAGGTTGTCGATCGGTTCACGTACTGGGCTCTTATCCTTGCG
AAAGGGGCTCTTTGAGCGACTACGGCGGCGGGACAATTTAATTGAGTGCGGCAAACCGATTTTTCCGCGG
ATGGCTGAGTTAAATTTAGGGCCACTGTACGGGCTGCGATAGCGGCCACGGAAGCGACGATCGCGACTAC
GAGAACGGGAGCGACGACGCTCTTTGCTACGCGAGCGTTTGCGTTCACGCGATTTGCTTTTTTTACGTTC
ACGATCACGTGAGCGCTTACGTTCCTTAGACTTTGAGCGTTTACGTTCGTGAGAGCGGGAGCGAGACTTA
CTTTTTTTGCGCTTTTTGCTGCGCTCTTCATGGCCATTCGCACTCGAAAGTTTGTTTTCATCTTTTTTGT
AGGGAGCTTCCAGCATCGCTTCGATGTCAATGTCGTCTGCCATCCGGGAAGCGGCCGCACTTCCCCCGGA
GCCTCCGCTTCCGCCCTTGTACAGCTCGTCCATGCCGAGAGTGATCCCGGCGGCGGTCACGAACTCCAGC
AGGACCATGTGATCGCGCTTCTCGTTGGGGTCTTTGCTCAGCTTGGACTGGGTGCTCAGGTAGTGGTTGT
CGGGCAGCAGCACGGGGCCGTCGCCGATGGGGGTGTTCTGCTGGTAGTGGTCGGCGAGCTGCACGCTGCC
GTCCTCGATGTTGTGGCGGATCTTGAAGTTCACCTTGATGCCGTTCTTCTGCTTGTCGGCCATGATATAG
ACGTTGTGGCTGTTGTAGTTGTACTCCAGCTTGTGCCCCAGGATGTTGCCGTCCTCCTTGAAGTCGATGC
CCTTCAGCTCGATGCGGTTCACCAGGGTGTCGCCCTCGAACTTCACCTCGGCGCGGGTCTTGTAGTTGCC
GTCGTCCTTGAAGAAGATGGTGCGCTCCTGGACGTAGCCTTCGGGCATGGCGGACTTGAAGAAGTCGTGC
TGCTTCATGTGGTCGGGGTAGCGGCTGAAGCACTGCACGCCGTAGGTCAGGGTGGTCACGAGGGTGGGCC
AGGGCACGGGCAGCTTGCCGGTGGTGCAGATGAACTTCAGGGTCAGCTTGCCGTAGGTGGCATCGCCCTC
GCCCTCGCCGGACACGCTGAACTTGTGGCCGTTTACGTCGCCGTCCAGCTCGACCAGGATGGGCACCACC
CCGGTGAACAGCTCCTCGCCCTTGCTCACCATGGTGGCGACCGGTGGATCCCGGGCCCGCGGTACCGTCG
ACTGCAGAATTCGGTTCACTAAACGAGCCCGGTTCACTAAACGAGCTCTGCTTATATAGACCTCCCACCG
TACACGCCTACCGCCCATTTGCGTCAATGGGGCGGAGTTGTTACGACATTTTGGAAAGTCCCGTTGATTT
TGGTGCCAAAACAAACTCCCATTGACGTCAATGGGGTGGAGACTTGGAAATCCCCGTGAGTCAAACCGCT
ATCCACGCCCATTGATGTACTGCCAAAACCGCATCACCATGGTAATAGCGATGACTAATACGTAGATGTA
CTGCCAAGTAGGAAAGTCCCATAAGGTCATGTACTGGGCATAATGCCAGGCGGGCCATTTACCGTCATTG
ACGTCAATAGGGGGCGTACTTGGCATATGATACACTTGATGTACTGCCAAGTGGGCAGTTTACCGTAAAT
ACTCCACCCATTGACGTCAATGGAAAGTCCCTATTGGCGTTACTATGGGAACATACGTCATTATTGACGT
CAATGGGCGGGGGTCGTTGGGCGGTCAGCCAGGCGGGCCATTTACCGTAAGTTATGTAACGCGGAACTCC
ATATATGGGCTATGAACTAATGACCCCGTAATTGATTACTATTAATAACTAGCACGCGTTCGAAGCTTGA
GCTCGGTCCCCTCGGGGTTGGGAGGTGGGTCTGAAACGATAATGGTGAATATCCCTGCCTAACTCTATTC
ACTATAGAAAGTACAGCAAAAACTATTCTTAAACCTACCAAGCCTCCTACTATCATTATGAATAATTTTA
TATACCACAGCCAATTTGTTATGTTAAACCAATTCCACAAACTTGCCCATTTATCTAATTCCAATAATTC
TTGTTCATTCTTTTCTTGCTGGTTTTGCGATTCTTCAATTAAGGAGTGTATTAAGCTTGTGTAATTGTTA
ATTTCTCTGTCCCACTCCATCCAGGTCGTGTGATTCCAAATCTGTTCCAGAGATTTATTACTCCAACTAG
CATTCCAAGGCACAGCAGTGGTGCAAATGAGTTTTCCAGAGCAACCCCAAATCCCCAGGAGCTGTTGATC
CTTTAGGTATCTTTCCACAGCCAGGATTCTTGCCTGGAGCTGCTTGATGCCCCAGACTGTGAGTTGCAAC
AGATGCTGTTGCGCCTCAATAGCCCTCAGCAAATTGTTCTGCTGCTGCACTATACCAGACAATAATTGTC
TGGCCTGTACCGTCAGCGTCATTGACGCTGCGCCCATAGTGCTTCCTGCTGCTCCCAAGAACCCAAGGAA
CAAAGCTCCTATTCCCACTGCTCTTTTTTCTCTCTGCACCACTCTTCTCTTTGCCTTGGTGGGTGCTACT
CCTAATGGTTCAATTTTTACTACTTTATATTTATATAATTCACTTCTCCAATTGTCCCTCATATCTCCTC
CTTATGGTGTTTTACTAAACTTTTCCATGTTCTAATCCTCATCCTGTCTACTTGCCACACAATCATCACC
TGCCATCTGTTTTCCATAATCCCTAATGATCTTTGCTTTTCTTCTTGGCACTACTTTTATGTCACTATTA
TCTTGTATTACTACTGCCCCTTCACCTTTCCAGAGGAGCTTTGCTGGTCCTTTCCAAAGTGGATTTCTGC
TGTCCCTGTAATAAACCCGAAAATTTTGAATTTTTGTAATTTGTTTTTGTAATTCTTTAGTTTGTATGTC
TGTTGCTATTATGTCTACTATTCTTTCCCCTGCACTGTACCCCCCAATCCCCCCTTTTCTTTTAAAATTG
TGGATGAATACTGCCATTTGTACTGCTGTCTTAAGATGTTCAGCCTGATCTCTTACCTGTCCTATAATTT
TCTTTAATTCTTTATTCATAGATTCTACTACTCCTTGACTTTGGGGATTGTAGGGAATTTCCAGGTCTGA
AGATCCTGCTGCTTGCTGTGCTTTTTTCTTACTTTTGTTTTGCTCTTCCTCTATCTTGTCTAAAGCTTCC
TTGGTGTCTTTTATCTCTATCCTTTGATGCACACAATAGAGGGTTGCTACTGTATTATATAATGATCTAA
GTTCTTCTGATCCTGTCTGAAGGGATGGTTGTAGCTGTCCCAGTATTTGTCTACAGCCTTCTGATGTTTC
TAACAGGCCAGTATTAACTGCGAATCGTTCTAGCTCCCTGCTTGCCCATACTATATGTTTTAATTTATAT
TTTTTCTTTCCCCCTGGCCTTAACCGAATTTTTTCCCATCGCGATCTAATTCTCCCCCGCTTAATACTGA
CGCTCTCGCACCCATCTCTCTCCTTCTAGCCTCCGCTAGTCAAAATTTTTGGCGTACTCACCAGTCGCCG
CCCCTCGCCTCTTGCCGTGCGCGCTTCAGCAAGCCGAGTCCTGCGTCGAGAGAGCTCCTCTGGTTTCCCT
TTCGCTTTCAAGTCCCTGTTCGGGCGCCACTGCTAGAGATTTTCCACACTGACTAAAAGGGTCTGAGGGA
TCTCTAGTTACCAGAGTCACACAACAGACGGGCACACACTACTTGAAGCACTCAAGGCAAGCTTTATTGA
GGCTTAAGCAGTGGGTTCCCTAGTTAGCCAGAGAGCTCCCAGGCTCAGATCTGGTCTAACCAGAGAGACC
CAGTACAGGCAAAAAGCAGCTGCTTATATGCAGGATCTGAGGGCTCGCCACTCCCCAGTCCCGCCCAGGC
CACGCCTCCCATGGTAATAGCGATGACTAATACGTAGATGTACTGCCAAGTAGGAAAGTCCCATAAGGTC
ATGTACTGGGCATAATGCCAGGCGGGCCATTTACCGTCATTGACGTCAATAGGGGGCGTACTTGGCATAT
GATACACTTGATGTACTGCCAAGTGGGCAGTTTACCGTAAATACTCCACCCATTGACGTCAATGGAAAGT
CCCTATTGGCGTTACTATGGGAACATACGTCATTATTGACGTCAATGGGCGGGGGTCGTTGGGCGGTCAG
CCAGGCGGGCCATTTACCGTAAGTTATGTAACGCGGAACTCCATATATGGGCTATGAACTAATGACCCCG
TAATTGATTACTATTAATAACTAGTCAATAATCAATGTCGACCCAGGTGGCACTTTTCGGGGAAATGTGC
GCGGAACCCCTATTTGTTTATTTTTCTAAATACATTCAAATATGTATCCGCTCATGAGACAATAACCCTG
ATAAATGCTTCAATAATATTGAAAAAGGAAGAGTATGAGTATTCAACATTTCCGTGTCGCCCTTATTCCC
TTTTTTGCGGCATTTTGCCTTCCTGTTTTTGCTCACCCAGAAACGCTGGTGAAAGTAAAAGATGCTGAAG
ATCAGTTGGGTGCACGAGTGGGTTACATCGAACTGGATCTCAACAGCGGTAAGATCCTTGAGAGTTTTCG
CCCCGAAGAACGTTTTCCAATGATGAGCACTTTTAAAGTTCTGCTATGTGGCGCGGTATTATCCCGTATT
GACGCCGGGCAAGAGCAACTCGGTCGCCGCATACACTATTCTCAGAATGACTTGGTTGAGTACTCACCAG
TCACAGAAAAGCATCTTACGGATGGCATGACAGTAAGAGAATTATGCAGTGCTGCCATAACCATGAGTGA
TAACACTGCGGCCAACTTACTTCTGACAACGATCGGAGGACCGAAGGAGCTAACCGCTTTTTTGCACAAC
ATGGGGGATCATGTAACTCGCCTTGATCGTTGGGAACCGGAGCTGAATGAAGCCATACCAAACGACGAGC
GTGACACCACGATGCCTGTAGCAATGGCAACAACGTTGCGCAAACTATTAACTGGCGAACTACTTACTCT
AGCTTCCCGGCAACAATTAATAGACTGGATGGAGGCGGATAAAGTTGCAGGACCACTTCTGCGCTCGGCC
CTTCCGGCTGGCTGGTTTATTGCTGATAAATCTGGAGCCGGTGAGCGTGGGTCTCGCGGTATCATTGCAG
CACTGGGGCCAGATGGTAAGCCCTCCCGTATCGTAGTTATCTACACGACGGGGAGTCAGGCAACTATGGA
TGAACGAAATAGACAGATCGCTGAGATAGGTGCCTCACTGATTAAGCATTGGTAACTGTCAGACCAAGTT
TACTCATATATACTTTAGATTGATTTAAAACTTCATTTTTAATTTAAAAGGATCTAGGTGAAGATCCTTT
TTGATAATCTCATGACCAAAATCCCTTAACGTGAGTTTTCGTTCCACTGAGCGTCAGACCCCGTAGAAAA
GATCAAAGGATCTTCTTGAGATCCTTTTTTTCTGCGCGTAATCTGCTGCTTGCAAACAAAAAAACCACCG
CTACCAGCGGTGGTTTGTTTGCCGGATCAAGAGCTACCAACTCTTTTTCCGAAGGTAACTGGCTTCAGCA
GAGCGCAGATACCAAATACTGTTCTTCTAGTGTAGCCGTAGTTAGGCCACCACTTCAAGAACTCTGTAGC
ACCGCCTACATACCTCGCTCTGCTAATCCTGTTACCAGTGGCTGCTGCCAGTGGCGATAAGTCGTGTCTT
ACCGGGTTGGACTCAAGACGATAGTTACCGGATAAGGCGCAGCGGTCGGGCTGAACGGGGGGTTCGTGCA
CACAGCCCAGCTTGGAGCGAACGACCTACACCGAACTGAGATACCTACAGCGTGAGCTATGAGAAAGCGC
CACGCTTCCCGAAGGGAGAAAGGCGGACAGGTATCCGGTAAGCGGCAGGGTCGGAACAGGAGAGCGCACG
AGGGAGCTTCCAGGGGGAAACGCCTGGTATCTTTATAGTCCTGTCGGGTTTCGCCACCTCTGACTTGAGC
GTCGATTTTTGTGATGCTCGTCAGGGGGGCGGAGCCTATGGAAAAACGCCAGCAACGCGGCCTTTTTACG
GTTCCTGGCCTTTTGCTGGCCTTTTGCTCACATGTTCTTTCCTGCGTTATCCCCTGATTCTGTGGATAAC
CGTATTACCGCCTTTGAGTGAGCTGATACCGCTCGCCGCAGCCGAACGACCGAGCGCAGCGAGTCAGTGA
GCGAGGAAGCGGAAGAGCGCCCAATACGCAAACCGCCTCTCCCCGCGCGTTGGCCGATTCATTAATGCAG
CGGATCCAGACATGATAAGATACATTGATGAGTTTGGACAAACCACAACTAGAATGCAGTGAAAAAAATG
CTTTATTTGTGAAATTTGTGATGCTATTGCTTTATTTGTAACCATTATAAGCTGCAATAAACAAGTTAGC
TTTTTGCAAAAGCCTAGGCCTCCAAAAAAGCCTCCTCACTACTTCTGGAATAGCTCAGAGGCCGAGGCGG
CCTCGGCCTCTGCATAAATAAAAAAAATTAGTCAGCCATGGGGCGGAGAATGGGCGGAACTGGGCGGAGT
TAGGGGCGGGATGGGCGGAGTTAGGGGCGGGACTATGGTTGCTGACTAATTGAGATGCGGATCCGCTGGC
ACGACAGGTTTCCCGACTGGAAAGCGGGCAGTGAGCGCAACGCAATTAATGTGAGTTAGCTCACTCATTA
GGCACCCCAGGCTTTACACTTTATGCTTCCGGCTCGTATGTTGTGTGGAATTGTGAGCGGATAACAATTT
CACACAGGAAACAGCTATGACCATGATTACGCCAAGCTTGGGCTGCAGGTCGAGGGATCTCCATAAGAGA
AGAGGGACAGCTATGACTGGGAGTAGTCAGGAGAGGAGGAAAAATCTGGCTAGTAAAACATGTAAGGAAA
ATTTTAGGGATGTTAAAGAAAAAAATAACACAAAACAAAATAT
Features (pLannotate 1.2.2; 29 found; start..end, strand, type, name):
    199..254     -  polyA_signal   β-globin poly(A) signal: rabbit β-globin polyadenylation signal (Gil and Proudfoot, 1987)
    340..475     -  LTR            3' LTR (ΔU3) (fragment): self-inactivating 3' long terminal repeat (LTR) from HIV-1
    477..545     -  CDS            nef (fragment): NEF_HV1Z2 - Experimental evidence at protein level: Swiss-Prot protein existence level 1. Extracellular Nef protein targets CD4(+) T-lymphocytes for apoptosis by interacting with CXCR4 surface receptors. From Human immunodeficiency virus type 1 group M subtype D (isolate Z2/CDC-Z34) (HIV-1).
    571..1023    -  CDS            RBM39 (fragment): RBM39_HUMAN - Also known as HCC1 From Homo sapiens (Human).
   1066..1782    -  CDS            mEGFP: mEGFP is a basic (constitutively fluorescent) green fluorescent protein published in 2002, derived from Aequorea victoria. It has moderate acid sensitivity.
   1796..1833    -  misc_feature   MCS (fragment): multiple cloning site
   1832..1848    -  promoter       tight TRE promoter (fragment): Tet-responsive promoter PTight, consisting of seven tet operator sequences followed by the minimal CMV promoter
   1864..2067    -  promoter       CMV promoter: human cytomegalovirus (CMV) immediate early promoter
   2068..2371    -  enhancer       CMV enhancer: human cytomegalovirus immediate early enhancer
   2439..2455    -  misc_feature   MCS (fragment): multiple cloning site
   2455..2480    -  CDS            Rev (fragment): human immunodeficiency virus 1 (HIV-1) Rev protein; rev; enhances nuclear export of unspliced and incompletely spliced viral mRNAs
   2857..3090    -  misc_feature   RRE: The Rev response element (RRE) of HIV-1 allows for Rev-dependent mRNA export from the nucleus to the cytoplasm.
   3224..3307    -  CDS            vif (fragment): VIF_HV1BR - Experimental evidence at protein level: Swiss-Prot protein existence level 1. Counteracts the innate antiviral activity of host APOBEC3F and APOBEC3G. Forms a complex with host APOBEC3F and APOBEC3G thus preventing the entry of these lethally hypermutating enzymes into progeny virions. Recruits an active E3 ubiquitin ligase complex composed of elongin BC, CUL5, and RBX2 to induce polyubiquitination of APOBEC3G and APOBEC3F. In turn, they are directed to the 26S proteasome for degradation. Vif interaction with APOBEC3G also blocks its cytidine deaminase activity in a proteasome-inde
   3450..3567    -  misc_feature   cPPT/CTS: central polypurine tract and central termination sequence of HIV-1
   3716..4075    -  CDS            HIV-1 gag (fragment): gag protein from human immunodeficiency virus 1; gag
   4059..4184    -  misc_feature   HIV-1 Ψ: packaging signal of human immunodeficiency virus type 1
   4231..4488    -  LTR            5' LTR (truncated): truncated 5' long terminal repeat (LTR) from HIV-1
   4490..4869    -  enhancer       CMV enhancer: human cytomegalovirus immediate early enhancer
   4900..5004    +  promoter       AmpR promoter: bla
   5005..5865    +  CDS            AmpR: β-lactamase; bla; confers resistance to ampicillin, carbenicillin, and related antibiotics
   6036..6624    +  rep_origin     ori: high-copy-number ColE1/pMB1/pBR322/pUC origin of replication
   6807..6861    +  CDS            lacI (fragment): lac repressor; lacI; The lac repressor binds to the lac operator to inhibit transcription in E. coli. This inhibition can be relieved by adding lactose or isopropyl-β-D-thiogalactopyranoside (IPTG).
   6863..6997    -  polyA_signal   SV40 poly(A) signal: SV40 polyadenylation signal
   7017..7152    -  rep_origin     SV40 ori: SV40 origin of replication
   7176..7198    -  promoter       SV40 promoter (fragment): SV40 enhancer and early promoter
   7205..7244    +  CDS            lacI (fragment): lac repressor; lacI; The lac repressor binds to the lac operator to inhibit transcription in E. coli. This inhibition can be relieved by adding lactose or isopropyl-β-D-thiogalactopyranoside (IPTG).
   7257..7278    +  protein_bind   CAP binding site: CAP binding activates transcription in the presence of cAMP. E. coli catabolite activator protein
   7293..7323    +  promoter       lac promoter: promoter for the E. coli lac operon
   7331..7347    +  protein_bind   lac operator: The lac repressor binds to the lac operator to inhibit transcription in E. coli. This inhibition can be relieved by adding lactose or isopropyl-β-D-thiogalactopyranoside (IPTG). lac repressor encoded by lacI
