[The description below was written by a language model from this plasmid's Addgene catalogue record and pLannotate feature annotations shown in this document.]
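Description:
CL20_mEGFP_FOidr_164 is a mammalian expression plasmid built on the CL20 backbone, which the feature table shows to be an HIV-1-derived, self-inactivating lentiviral transfer vector, although the catalogue lists it simply as mammalian expression. It is propagated in E. coli through a high-copy ColE1/pUC-type origin with ampicillin selection via β-lactamase, and is maintained in a recombination-deficient strain, as is usual for plasmids with repeated LTR sequences. No mammalian selection marker is annotated. An SV40 origin, SV40 poly(A) signal and residual lac regulatory fragments sit in the plasmid backbone outside the viral region.

The viral portion begins with a CMV enhancer fused to a truncated 5' LTR, which drives Tat-independent transcription of the genomic RNA. This is followed by the Ψ packaging signal with a partial gag sequence, the cPPT/CTS, and the Rev response element for Rev-dependent nuclear export. A ΔU3 3' LTR and a rabbit β-globin polyadenylation signal close the unit. Small annotated vif, rev and nef fragments are remnants of viral sequence rather than functional genes.

An internal CMV enhancer/promoter drives the payload, monomeric EGFP fused to the N-terminus of FOidr_164. This insert is an unmutated intrinsically disordered region taken from the human RBM39_VMP1 fusion protein, and the depositor comment indicates residues 1–151. In line with this, the insert is annotated as an RBM39 fragment. The construct is intended for expressing the fluorescently tagged IDR in mammalian cells. The associated publication concerns protein condensate formation and RNA biology, so it is probably used to image the localisation or condensation behaviour of the IDR.
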