Addgene plasmid #244716: CL20_mEGFP_FOidr_164
Purpose: Express mEGFP-tagged intrinsically disordered protein (IDR), FOidr_164, derived from human fusion protein RBM39_VMP1
Depositing lab: Richard Kriwacki. Depositing organization: St. Jude Children's Research Hospital. Publication: Proteome-wide computational analyses reveal links between protein condensate formation and RNA biology. Maiti S, Tripathi S, Baggett DW, Phillips AH, Park CG, Wang J, Wahiduzzaman, Freyaldenhoven WT, Kinger S, Pioso BJ, Bollinger JC, Somjee R, Lang B, Babu MM, Kriwacki RW. Sci Adv. 2025 Dec 5;11(49):eady1420. doi: 10.1126/sciadv.ady1420. Epub 2025 Dec 3. PubMed 41337585.
Backbone
  Vector backbone: CL20
  Vector type: Mammalian Expression
Growth in bacteria
  Bacterial resistance: Ampicillin, 100 μg/mL
  Growth temperature: 37°C
  Growth strain: NEB Stable
  Copy number: High Copy
Gene/Insert
  Gene/Insert name: FOidr_164
  Species: H. sapiens (human)
  Mutation: Unmutated
  Tag / fusion protein: monomeric EGFP (N terminal on insert)
  Cloning method: Restriction Enzyme; 5′ cloning site Unknown (unknown if destroyed)
Terms and licenses: Academic/Nonprofit Terms; Industry Terms: Not Available to Industry
Depositor comments: RBM39_VMP1_1_151
How to cite: CL20_mEGFP_FOidr_164 was a gift from Richard Kriwacki (Addgene plasmid # 244716 ; http://n2t.net/addgene:244716 ; RRID:Addgene_244716)
